Addgene plasmid #169815: PARP1 FL
Purpose: Expresses codon optimised full length His tagged PARP1 in bacterial cells
Depositing lab: David Neuhaus. Depositing organization: MRC Laboratory of Molecular Biology. Publication: Dynamics of the HD regulatory subdomain of PARP-1; substrate access and allostery in PARP activation and inhibition. Ogden TEH, Yang JC, Schimpl M, Easton LE, Underwood E, Rawlins PB, McCauley MM, Langelier MF, Pascal JM, Embrey KJ, Neuhaus D. Nucleic Acids Res. 2021 Feb 26;49(4):2266-2288. doi: 10.1093/nar/gkab020. PubMed 33511412.
Backbone
  Vector backbone: pET28a
  Backbone size w/o insert (bp): 5369
  Total vector size (bp): 8314
  Vector type: Bacterial Expression
Growth in bacteria
  Bacterial resistance: Kanamycin, 50 μg/mL
  Growth temperature: 37°C
  Growth strain: DH5alpha
  Copy number: High Copy
Gene/Insert
  Gene/Insert name: Poly[ADP-ribose] polymerase 1 (alt names: PARP1; ADPRT; PPOL)
  Species: H. sapiens (human), Synthetic; Codon optimised
  Insert size (bp): 3042
  Mutation: Valine 762 mutated to an alanine
  GenBank ID: NP_001609
  Entrez Gene: PARP1 (a.k.a. ADPRT, ADPRT 1, ADPRT1, ARTD1, PARP, PARP-1, PARS, PPOL, Poly-PARP, pADPRT-1)
  Promoter: T7 promoter
  Tag / fusion protein: MKHHHHHHMKQ (N terminal on insert)
  Cloning method: Restriction Enzyme; 5′ cloning site XbaI (not destroyed); 3′ cloning site XhoI (not destroyed)
  Sequencing primers: 5′ T7 promoter; 3′ T7 terminator
Resource information
  A portion of this plasmid was derived from a plasmid made by: The original codon optimised PARP-1 gene was purchased from Qiagen, this is identical to the submitted plasmid with the exception of the V762A mutation
Terms and licenses: Academic/Nonprofit Terms; Industry Terms: Not Available to Industry
How to cite: PARP1 FL was a gift from David Neuhaus (Addgene plasmid # 169815 ; http://n2t.net/addgene:169815 ; RRID:Addgene_169815)
