[The description below was written by a language model from this plasmid's Addgene catalogue record and the feature table of its GenBank file.]
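Description:
PARP1 FL is a bacterial expression plasmid built on the pET28a backbone for producing full-length human poly(ADP-ribose) polymerase 1 in E. coli. The roughly 3 kb insert is a synthetic, codon-optimised PARP1 open reading frame carrying a valine-to-alanine substitution at residue 762. According to the record, this change is the only difference from the commercially synthesised gene it was derived from. The insert was cloned between XbaI and XhoI sites, both of which are retained. It brings its own short N-terminal leader containing a six-histidine tag for metal-affinity purification. The feature table also annotates a second 6xHis sequence just downstream of the insert, corresponding to the vector's C-terminal tag. The PARP1 coding sequence itself is not annotated, so the table does not show whether this second tag is translated, and the catalogue lists only the N-terminal tag.

Expression is driven by a T7 promoter followed by a lac operator and the strong T7 gene 10 ribosome binding site, with a T7 terminator downstream. The plasmid carries lacI under its own promoter, so transcription stays repressed until induction with IPTG. This requires a host that supplies T7 RNA polymerase. Selection is by kanamycin through the aph(3')-Ia gene. Replication relies on a pBR322/ColE1-type origin accompanied by the bom region and rop; the catalogue lists the plasmid as high copy even though rop normally restrains copy number. An f1 origin is also present. The recorded total size (8314 bp) differs by a few bases from the held sequence (8310 bp). The associated work concerns the dynamics of the PARP-1 HD regulatory subdomain and allostery in activation and inhibition, which suggests the recombinant protein is intended for biochemical and structural studies.
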