LOCUS       Exported 8310 bp ds-DNA circular SYN 09-JUN-2021
DEFINITION  Expresses codon optimised full length His tagged PARP1 in bacterial
            cells.
ACCESSION   .
VERSION     .
KEYWORDS    PARP1 FL
SOURCE      synthetic DNA construct
  ORGANISM  synthetic DNA construct
REFERENCE   1 (bases 1 to 8310)
  AUTHORS   Ogden TEH, Yang JC, Schimpl M, Easton LE, Underwood E, Rawlins PB,
            McCauley MM, Langelier MF, Pascal JM, Embrey KJ, Neuhaus D
  TITLE     Dynamics of the HD regulatory subdomain of PARP-1; substrate access
            and allostery in PARP activation and inhibition.
  JOURNAL   Nucleic Acids Res. 2021 Feb 26;49(4):2266-2288. doi:
            10.1093/nar/gkab020.
  PUBMED    33511412
REFERENCE   2 (bases 1 to 8310)
  AUTHORS   .
  TITLE     Direct Submission
  JOURNAL   Exported Jun 9, 2021 from SnapGene Server 1.1.58
            http://www.snapgene.com
FEATURES             Location/Qualifiers
     source          1..8310
                     /organism="synthetic DNA construct"
                     /mol_type="other DNA"
     primer_bind     111..130
                     /label=pBRrevBam
                     /note="pBR322 vectors, tet region, downstream of BamHI,
                     reverse primer"
     primer_bind     214..233
                     /label=T7
                     /note="T7 promoter, forward primer"
     promoter        214..232
                     /label=T7 promoter
                     /note="promoter for bacteriophage T7 RNA polymerase"
     protein_bind    233..257
                     /label=lac operator
                     /bound_moiety="lac repressor encoded by lacI"
                     /note="The lac repressor binds to the lac operator to
                     inhibit transcription in E. coli. This inhibition can be
                     relieved by adding lactose or
                     isopropyl-beta-D-thiogalactopyranoside (IPTG)."
     RBS             272..294
                     /note="efficient ribosome binding site from bacteriophage
                     T7 gene 10 (Olins and Rangwala, 1989)"
     CDS             308..325
                     /codon_start=1
                     /product="6xHis affinity tag"
                     /label=6xHis
                     /translation="HHHHHH"
     CDS             3388..3405
                     /codon_start=1
                     /product="6xHis affinity tag"
                     /label=6xHis
                     /translation="HHHHHH"
     primer_bind     complement(3458..3476)
                     /label=T7 Term
                     /note="T7 terminator, reverse primer"
     terminator      3472..3519
                     /label=T7 terminator
                     /note="transcription terminator for bacteriophage T7 RNA
                     polymerase"
     rep_origin      3556..4011
                     /direction=RIGHT
                     /label=f1 ori
                     /note="f1 bacteriophage origin of replication; arrow
                     indicates direction of (+) strand synthesis"
     primer_bind     complement(3643..3662)
                     /label=F1ori-R
                     /note="F1 origin, reverse primer"
     primer_bind     3853..3874
                     /label=F1ori-F
                     /note="F1 origin, forward primer"
     CDS             complement(4103..4918)
                     /codon_start=1
                     /gene="aph(3')-Ia"
                     /product="aminoglycoside phosphotransferase"
                     /label=KanR
                     /note="confers resistance to kanamycin in bacteria or G418
                     (Geneticin(R)) in eukaryotes"
                     /translation="MSHIQRETSCSRPRLNSNMDADLYGYKWARDNVGQSGATIYRLYG
                     KPDAPELFLKHGKGSVANDVTDEMVRLNWLTEFMPLPTIKHFIRTPDDAWLLTTAIPGK
                     TAFQVLEEYPDSGENIVDALAVFLRRLHSIPVCNCPFNSDRVFRLAQAQSRMNNGLVDA
                     SDFDDERNGWPVEQVWKEMHKLLPFSPDSVVTHGDFSLDNLIFDEGKLIGCIDVGRVGI
                     ADRYQDLAILWNCLGEFSPSLQKRLFQKYGIDNPDMNKLQFHLMLDEFF"
     primer_bind     4826..4845
                     /label=Kan-R
                     /note="Kanamycin resistance gene, reverse primer"
     primer_bind     4910..4929
                     /label=pENTR-R
                     /note="pENTR vectors, reverse primer"
     rep_origin      5040..5628
                     /direction=RIGHT
                     /label=ori
                     /note="high-copy-number ColE1/pMB1/pBR322/pUC origin of
                     replication"
     primer_bind     5529..5548
                     /label=pBR322ori-F
                     /note="pBR322 origin, forward primer"
     primer_bind     5782..5799
                     /label=L4440
                     /note="L4440 vector, forward primer"
     misc_feature    5814..5953
                     /label=bom
                     /note="basis of mobility region from pBR322"
     primer_bind     complement(5879..5898)
                     /label=pRS-marker
                     /note="pRS vectors, use to sequence yeast selectable
                     marker"
     primer_bind     6039..6061
                     /label=pGEX 3'
                     /note="pGEX vectors, reverse primer"
     CDS             complement(6055..6246)
                     /codon_start=1
                     /gene="rop"
                     /product="Rop protein, which maintains plasmids at low copy
                     number"
                     /label=rop
                     /translation="MTKQEKTALNMARFIRSQTLTLLEKLNELDADEQADICESLHDHA
                     DELYRSCLARFGDDGENL"
     CDS             complement(7055..8137)
                     /codon_start=1
                     /gene="lacI"
                     /product="lac repressor"
                     /label=lacI
                     /note="The lac repressor binds to the lac operator to
                     inhibit transcription in E. coli. This inhibition can be
                     relieved by adding lactose or
                     isopropyl-beta-D-thiogalactopyranoside (IPTG)."
                     /translation="MKPVTLYDVAEYAGVSYQTVSRVVNQASHVSAKTREKVEAAMAEL
                     NYIPNRVAQQLAGKQSLLIGVATSSLALHAPSQIVAAIKSRADQLGASVVVSMVERSGV
                     EACKAAVHNLLAQRVSGLIINYPLDDQDAIAVEAACTNVPALFLDVSDQTPINSIIFSH
                     EDGTRLGVEHLVALGHQQIALLAGPLSSVSARLRLAGWHKYLTRNQIQPIAEREGDWSA
                     MSGFQQTMQMLNEGIVPTAMLVANDQMALGAMRAITESGLRVGADISVVGYDDTEDSSC
                     YIPPLTTIKQDFRLLGQTSVDRLLQLSQGQAVKGNQLLPVSLVKRKTTLAPNTQTASPR
                     ALADSLMQLARQVSRLESGQ"
     primer_bind     8099..8118
                     /label=LacI-R
                     /note="LacI, reverse primer"
     promoter        complement(8138..8215)
                     /gene="lacI"
                     /label=lacI promoter
ORIGIN
        1 gcatgcaagg agatggcgcc caacagtccc ccggccacgg ggcctgccac catacccacg
       61 ccgaaacaag cgctcatgag cccgaagtgg cgagcccgat cttccccatc ggtgatgtcg
      121 gcgatatagg cgccagcaac cgcacctgtg gcgccggtga tgccggccac gatgcgtccg
      181 gcgtagagga tcgagatctc gatcccgcga aattaatacg actcactata ggggaattgt
      241 gagcggataa caattcccct ctagaaataa ttttgtttaa ctttaagaag gagatataca
      301 tatgaaacac catcaccatc accatatgaa acaggcagaa agcagcgata aactgtatcg
      361 tgtggaatat gcaaaaagcg gtcgtgcaag ctgtaaaaaa tgtagcgaga gcattccgaa
      421 agatagcctg cgtatggcaa ttatggttca gagcccgatg tttgatggta aagtgccgca
      481 ttggtatcat ttcagctgct tttggaaagt tggtcatagc attcgtcatc cggatgttga
      541 agttgatggt tttagcgaac tgcgttggga tgatcagcag aaagtgaaaa aaaccgctga
      601 agccggtggt gttactggta aaggtcagga tggtattggt agcaaagcag aaaaaaccct
      661 gggtgatttt gcagcagaat atgccaaaag caatcgtagc acctgtaaag gctgcatgga
      721 aaaaattgaa aaaggtcagg tgcgtctgag caaaaaaatg gttgatccgg aaaaaccgca
      781 gctgggtatg attgatcgtt ggtatcatcc gggttgcttt gttaaaaatc gcgaagaact
      841 gggttttcgt ccggaatata gcgcaagcca gctgaaaggt tttagcctgc tggcaaccga
      901 agataaagaa gccctgaaaa aacagctgcc tggtgttaaa agcgaaggta aacgcaaagg
      961 tgatgaagtg gatggtgttg atgaggttgc caaaaaaaaa agcaaaaaag agaaagataa
     1021 agatagcaaa ctggaaaaag cactgaaagc ccagaatgat ctgatctgga acatcaaaga
     1081 cgaactgaaa aaagtgtgta gcaccaacga tctgaaagaa ctgctgatct ttaataaaca
     1141 gcaggttccg agcggtgaaa gcgcaattct ggatcgtgtt gccgatggta tggtttttgg
     1201 tgcactgctg ccgtgtgaag aatgtagcgg tcagctggtt tttaaaagcg acgcatatta
     1261 ttgtaccggt gatgttaccg catggaccaa atgtatggtt aaaacccaga ccccgaatcg
     1321 taaagaatgg gtgaccccga aagaattccg tgagattagc tatctgaaaa aactgaaagt
     1381 taaaaaacag gatcgcattt ttccgcctga aaccagcgca agcgttgcag caacaccgcc
     1441 tccgagcacc gcatctgcac cggcagcagt taatagcagc gcaagcgcag ataaaccgct
     1501 gagcaacatg aaaattctga ccctgggtaa actgagccgt aacaaagatg aagtgaaagc
     1561 catgattgaa aaactgggtg gtaaactgac cggcaccgca aataaagcaa gcctgtgcat
     1621 cagcaccaaa aaagaggtgg aaaaaatgaa taaaaaaatg gaagaagtga aagaagccaa
     1681 tattcgcgtt gttagcgaag attttctgca agatgttagc gcaagcacca aaagcctgca
     1741 agaactgttt ctggcacata ttctgagccc gtggggtgca gaagttaaag cagaaccggt
     1801 tgaagttgtt gcaccgcgtg gtaaaagcgg tgcagcactg tctaaaaaat ccaaaggcca
     1861 ggtgaaagaa gaaggcatca acaaaagcga aaaacgtatg aaactgaccc tgaaaggtgg
     1921 tgcagcagtt gatccggata gcggtctgga acatagcgca catgttctgg aaaaaggtgg
     1981 taaagttttt agcgcaaccc tgggtctggt tgatattgtt aaaggcacca atagctacta
     2041 taaactgcaa ctgctggaag atgataaaga aaaccgctat tggatttttc gtagctgggg
     2101 tcgtgttggc accgttattg gcagcaataa actggaacaa atgccgagca aagaagatgc
     2161 catcgaacac ttcatgaaac tgtatgaaga aaaaaccggt aatgcctggc atagcaaaaa
     2221 cttcaccaaa tatccgaaaa aattctatcc gctggaaatc gattatggtc aggatgaaga
     2281 agcagttaaa aaactgaccg tgaatccggg tacaaaaagc aaactgccga aaccggttca
     2341 ggatctgatc aaaatgatct ttgatgtgga aagcatgaaa aaagccatgg tggaatatga
     2401 aattgacctg caaaaaatgc cgctgggcaa actgagcaaa cgtcagattc aggcagcata
     2461 tagcattctg agcgaagttc agcaggcagt tagccagggt agcagcgata gccagattct
     2521 ggatctgagc aatcgctttt ataccctgat tccgcacgat tttggtatga aaaaaccgcc
     2581 tctgctgaat aatgcagata gcgttcaggc aaaagcagaa atgctggata acctgctgga
     2641 tattgaagtt gcatatagcc tgctgcgtgg tggttctgat gatagcagca aagatccgat
     2701 cgatgtgaac tatgagaaac tgaaaaccga tattaaagtg gttgatcgtg atagcgaaga
     2761 agccgaaatt atccgcaaat acgtgaaaaa tacccatgca accacccata atgcctatga
     2821 tctggaagtg attgatatct ttaaaatcga acgtgaaggt gaatgtcagc gctataaacc
     2881 gtttaaacag ctgcataatc gtcgtctgct gtggcatggt agccgtacca ccaattttgc
     2941 aggtattctg agccagggtc tgcgtattgc accgcctgaa gcaccggtta ccggttatat
     3001 gtttggcaaa ggcatctatt ttgccgatat ggttagcaaa agcgccaatt attgtcatac
     3061 cagccagggt gatccgattg gtctgattct gctgggtgaa gttgcactgg gtaacatgta
     3121 tgaactgaaa catgccagcc atattagcaa actgcctaaa ggcaaacata gcgttaaagg
     3181 tctgggcaaa accacaccgg atccgagcgc aaatattagc ctggatggtg tggatgttcc
     3241 tctgggcacc ggtattagca gcggtgttaa tgataccagc ctgctgtata acgaatacat
     3301 cgtgtatgat attgcccagg tgaatctgaa atacctgctg aaactgaaat tcaacttcaa
     3361 aaccagcctg tggtagtaag actcgagcac caccaccacc accactgaga tccggctgct
     3421 aacaaagccc gaaaggaagc tgagttggct gctgccaccg ctgagcaata actagcataa
     3481 ccccttgggg cctctaaacg ggtcttgagg ggttttttgc tgaaaggagg aactatatcc
     3541 ggattggcga atgggnnnnn nnnnnnnnnn nnnnnnnnnn nnnnnnnnnn nnnnnnnnnn
     3601 nnnnnnnnnn nnnnnnnnnn nnnnnnnnnn nnnnnnnnnn nnnnnnnnnn nnnnnnnnnn
     3661 nnnnnnnnnn nnnnnnnnnc nnnnnnnnnn nnnnnnnnnn nnnnnnnnnn nnnnnnnnnn
     3721 nnnnnnnnnn nnnnnnnnnn nnnnnnnnnn nnnnnnnnnn nnnnnnnnnn nannnnnnnn
     3781 nnnnnnnnnn nnnnnnnnnn nnnnnnnnnn nnnnnnnnnn ncctttgacg ttggagtcca
     3841 cgttctttnn nnnnnnnnnn nnnnnnnnnn nnnnnnnnnn nnnnnaccct atctcggtct
     3901 attcttttga tttataaggg attttgccga tttcggccta ttggttaaaa aatgagctga
     3961 tttaacaaaa atttaacgcg aattttaaca aaatattaac gcttacaatt taggtggcac
     4021 ttttcgggga aatgtgcgcg gaacccctat ttgtttattt ttctaaatac attcaaatat
     4081 gtatccgctc atgaattaat tcttagaaaa actcatcgag catcaaatga aactgcaatt
     4141 tattcatatc aggattatca ataccatatt tttgaaaaag ccgtttctgt aatgaaggag
     4201 aaaactcacc gaggcagttc cataggatgg caagatcctg gtatcggtct gcgattccga
     4261 ctcgtccaac atcaatacaa cctattaatt tcccctcgtc aaaaataagg ttatcaagtg
     4321 agaaatcacc atgagtgacg actgaatccg gtgagaatgg caaaagttta tgcatttctt
     4381 tccagacttg ttcaacaggc cagccattac gctcgtcatc aaaatcactc gcatcaacca
     4441 aaccgttatt cattcgtgat tgcgcctgag cgagacgaaa tacgcgatcg ctgttaaaag
     4501 gacaattaca aacaggaatc gaatgcaacc ggcgcaggaa cactgccagc gcatcaacaa
     4561 tattttcacc tgaatcagga tattcttcta atacctggaa tgctgttttc ccggggatcg
     4621 cagtggtgag taaccatgca tcatcaggag tacggataaa atgcttgatg gtcggaagag
     4681 gcataaattc cgtcagccag tttagtctga ccatctcatc tgtaacatca ttggcaacgc
     4741 tacctttgcc atgtttcaga aacaactctg gcgcatcggg cttcccatac aatcgataga
     4801 ttgtcgcacc tgattgcccg acattatcgc gagcccattt atacccatat aaatcagcat
     4861 ccatgttgga atttaatcgc ggcctagagc aagacgtttc ccgttgaata tggctcataa
     4921 caccccttgt attactgttt atgtaagcag acagttttat tgttcatgac caaaatccct
     4981 taacgtgagt tttcgttcca ctgagcgtca gaccccgtag aaaagatcaa aggatcttct
     5041 tgagatcctt tttttctgcg cgtaatctgc tgcttgcaaa caaaaaaacc accgctacca
     5101 gcggtggttt gtttgccgga tcaagagcta ccaactcttt ttccgaaggt aactggcttc
     5161 agcagagcgc agataccaaa tactgtcctt ctagtgtagc cgtagttagg ccaccacttc
     5221 aagaactctg tagcaccgcc tacatacctc gctctgctaa tcctgttacc agtggctgct
     5281 gccagtggcg ataagtcgtg tcttaccggg ttggactcaa gacgatagtt accggataag
     5341 gcgcagcggt cgggctgaac ggggggttcg tgcacacagc ccagcttgga gcgaacgacc
     5401 tacaccgaac tgagatacct acagcgtgag ctatgagaaa gcgccacgct tcccgaaggg
     5461 agaaaggcgg acaggtatcc ggtaagcggc agggtcggaa caggagagcg cacgagggag
     5521 cttccagggg gaaacgcctg gtatctttat agtcctgtcg ggtttcgcca cctctgactt
     5581 gagcgtcgat ttttgtgatg ctcgtcaggg gggcggagcc tatggaaaaa cgccagcaac
     5641 gcggcctttt tacggttcct ggccttttgc tggccttttg ctcacatgtt ctttcctgcg
     5701 ttatcccctg attctgtgga taaccgtatt accgcctttg agtgagctga taccgctcgc
     5761 cgcagccgaa cgaccgagcg cagcgagtca gtgagcgagg aagcggaaga gcgcctgatg
     5821 cggtattttc tccttacgca tctgtgcggt atttcacacc gcaatggtgc actctcagta
     5881 caatctgctc tgatgccgca tagttaagcc agtatacact ccgctatcgc tacgtgactg
     5941 ggtcatggct gcgccccgac acccgccaac acccgctgac gcgccctgac gggcttgtct
     6001 gctcccggca tccgcttaca gacaagctgt gaccgtctcc gggagctgca tgtgtcagag
     6061 gttttcaccg tcatcaccga aacgcgcgag gcagctgcgg taaagctcat cagcgtggtc
     6121 gtgaagcgat tcacagatgt ctgcctgttc atccgcgtcc agctcgttga gtttctccag
     6181 aagcgttaat gtctggcttc tgataaagcg ggccatgtta agggcggttt tttcctgttt
     6241 ggtcactgat gcctccgtgt aagggggatt tctgttcatg ggggtaatga taccgatgaa
     6301 acgagagagg atgctcacga tacgggttac tgatgatgaa catgcccggt tactggaacg
     6361 ttgtgagggt aaacaactgg cggtatggat gcggcgggac cagagaaaaa tcactcaggg
     6421 tcaatgccag cgcttcgtta atacagatgt aggtgttcca cagggtagcc agcagcatcc
     6481 tgcgatgcag atccggaaca taatggtgca gggcgctgac ttccgcgttt ccagacttta
     6541 cgaaacacgg aaaccgaaga ccattcatgt tgttgctcag gtcgcagacg ttttgcagca
     6601 gcagtcgctt cacgttcgct cgcgtatcgg tgattcattc tgctaaccag taaggcaacc
     6661 ccgccagcct agccgggtcc tcaacgacag gagcacgatc atgcgcaccc gtggggccgc
     6721 catgccggcg ataatggcct gcttctcgcc gaaacgtttg gtggcgggac cagtgacgaa
     6781 ggcttgagcg agggcgtgca agattccgaa taccgcaagc gacaggccga tcatcgtcgc
     6841 gctccagcga aagcggtcct cgccgaaaat gacccagagc gctgccggca cctgtcctac
     6901 gagttgcatg ataaagaaga cagtcataag tgcggcgacg atagtcatgc cccgcgccca
     6961 ccggaaggag ctgactgggt tgaaggctct caagggcatc ggtcgagatc ccggtgccta
     7021 atgagtgagc taacttacat taattgcgtt gcgctcactg cccgctttcc agtcgggaaa
     7081 cctgtcgtgc cagctgcatt aatgaatcgg ccaacgcgcg gggagaggcg gtttgcgtat
     7141 tgggcgccag ggtggttttt cttttcacca gtgagacggg caacagctga ttgcccttca
     7201 ccgcctggcc ctgagagagt tgcagcaagc ggtccacgct ggtttgcccc agcaggcgaa
     7261 aatcctgttt gatggtggtt aacggcggga tataacatga gctgtcttcg gtatcgtcgt
     7321 atcccactac cgagatatcc gcaccaacgc gcagcccgga ctcggtaatg gcgcgcattg
     7381 cgcccagcgc catctgatcg ttggcaacca gcatcgcagt gggaacgatg ccctcattca
     7441 gcatttgcat ggtttgttga aaaccggaca tggcactcca gtcgccttcc cgttccgcta
     7501 tcggctgaat ttgattgcga gtgagatatt tatgccagcc agccagacgc agacgcgccg
     7561 agacagaact taatgggccc gctaacagcg cgatttgctg gtgacccaat gcgaccagat
     7621 gctccacgcc cagtcgcgta ccgtcttcat gggagaaaat aatactgttg atgggtgtct
     7681 ggtcagagac atcaagaaat aacgccggaa cattagtgca ggcagcttcc acagcaatgg
     7741 catcctggtc atccagcgga tagttaatga tcagcccact gacgcgttgc gcgagaagat
     7801 tgtgcaccgc cgctttacag gcttcgacgc cgcttcgttc taccatcgac accaccacgc
     7861 tggcacccag ttgatcggcg cgagatttaa tcgccgcgac aatttgcgac ggcgcgtgca
     7921 gggccagact ggaggtggca acgccaatca gcaacgactg tttgcccgcc agttgttgtg
     7981 ccacgcggtt gggaatgtaa ttcagctccg ccatcgccgc ttccactttt tcccgcgttt
     8041 tcgcagaaac gtggctggcc tggttcacca cgcgggaaac ggtctgataa gagacaccgg
     8101 catactctgc gacatcgtat aacgttactg gtttcacatt caccaccctg aattgactct
     8161 cttccgggcg ctatcatgcc ataccgcgaa aggttttgcg ccattcgatg gtgtccggga
     8221 tctcgacgct ctcccttatg cgactcctgc attaggaagc agcccagtag taggttgagg
     8281 ccgttgagca ccgccgccgc aaggaatggt
//
